>Addgene plasmid #235522 | pSm5-Bsd-P2a-Fkbp-3xF-GGSG | addgene full sequence | sequence record 474015 | Addgene NGS Result
GTGGCACTTTTCGGGGAAATGTGCGCGGAACCCCTATTTGTTTATTTTTCTAAATACATTCAAATATGTA
TCCGCTCATGAGACAATAACCCTGATAAATGCTTCAATAATATTGAAAAAGGAAGAGTATGAGTATTCAA
CATTTCCGTGTCGCCCTTATTCCCTTTTTTGCGGCATTTTGCCTTCCTGTTTTTGCTCACCCAGAAACGC
TGGTGAAAGTAAAAGATGCTGAAGATCAGTTGGGTGCACGAGTGGGTTACATCGAACTGGATCTCAACAG
CGGTAAGATCCTTGAGAGTTTTCGCCCCGAAGAACGTTTTCCAATGATGAGCACTTTTAAAGTTCTGCTA
TGTGGCGCGGTATTATCCCGTATTGACGCCGGGCAAGAGCAACTCGGTCGCCGCATACACTATTCTCAGA
ATGACTTGGTTGAGTACTCACCAGTCACAGAAAAGCATCTTACGGATGGCATGACAGTAAGAGAATTATG
CAGTGCTGCCATAACCATGAGTGATAACACTGCGGCCAACTTACTTCTGACAACGATCGGAGGACCGAAG
GAGCTAACCGCTTTTTTGCACAACATGGGGGATCATGTAACTCGCCTTGATCGTTGGGAACCGGAGCTGA
ATGAAGCCATACCAAACGACGAGCGTGACACCACGATGCCTGTAGCAATGGCAACAACGTTGCGCAAACT
ATTAACTGGCGAACTACTTACTCTAGCTTCCCGGCAACAATTAATAGACTGGATGGAGGCGGATAAAGTT
GCAGGACCACTTCTGCGCTCGGCCCTTCCGGCTGGCTGGTTTATTGCTGATAAATCTGGAGCCGGTGAGC
GTGGGTCTCGCGGTATCATTGCAGCACTGGGGCCAGATGGTAAGCCCTCCCGTATCGTAGTTATCTACAC
GACGGGGAGTCAGGCAACTATGGATGAACGAAATAGACAGATCGCTGAGATAGGTGCCTCACTGATTAAG
CATTGGTAACTGTCAGACCAAGTTTACTCATATATACTTTAGATTGATTTAAAACTTCATTTTTAATTTA
AAAGGATCTAGGTGAAGATCCTTTTTGATAATCTCATGACCAAAATCCCTTAACGTGAGTTTTCGTTCCA
CTGAGCGTCAGACCCCGTAGAAAAGATCAAAGGATCTTCTTGAGATCCTTTTTTTCTGCGCGTAATCTGC
TGCTTGCAAACAAAAAAACCACCGCTACCAGCGGTGGTTTGTTTGCCGGATCAAGAGCTACCAACTCTTT
TTCCGAAGGTAACTGGCTTCAGCAGAGCGCAGATACCAAATACTGTTCTTCTAGTGTAGCCGTAGTTAGG
CCACCACTTCAAGAACTCTGTAGCACCGCCTACATACCTCGCTCTGCTAATCCTGTTACCAGTGGCTGCT
GCCAGTGGCGATAAGTCGTGTCTTACCGGGTTGGACTCAAGACGATAGTTACCGGATAAGGCGCAGCGGT
CGGGCTGAACGGGGGGTTCGTGCACACAGCCCAGCTTGGAGCGAACGACCTACACCGAACTGAGATACCT
ACAGCGTGAGCTATGAGAAAGCGCCACGCTTCCCGAAGGGAGAAAGGCGGACAGGTATCCGGTAAGCGGC
AGGGTCGGAACAGGAGAGCGCACGAGGGAGCTTCCAGGGGGAAACGCCTGGTATCTTTATAGTCCTGTCG
GGTTTCGCCACCTCTGACTTGAGCGTCGATTTTTGTGATGCTCGTCAGGGGGGCGGAGCCTATGGAAAAA
CGCCAGCAACGCGGCCTTTTTACGGTTCCTGGCCTTTTGCTGGCCTTTTGCTCACATGTTCTTTCCTGCG
TTATCCCCTGATTCTGTGGATAACCGTATTACCGCCTTTGAGTGAGCTGATACCGCTCGCCGCAGCCGAA
CGACCGAGCGCAGCGAGTCAGTGAGCGAGGAAGCGGAAGAGCGCCCAATACGCAAACCGCCTCTCCCCGC
GCGTTGGCCGATTCATTAATGCAGCTGGCACGACAGGTTTCCCGACTGGAAAGCGGGCAGTGAGCGCAAC
GCAATTAATGTGAGTTAGCTCACTCATTAGGCACCCCAGGCTTTACACTTTATGCTTCCGGCTCGTATGT
TGTGTGGAATTGTGAGCGGATAACAATTTCACACAGGAAACAGCTATGACCATGATTACGCCAAGCTCGA
AATTAACCCTCACTAAAGGGAACAAAAGCTGGTACCGGGCCCCCCCTCGAGGTCGAAGCTTGACAGGTAG
CTGTCCTGGTTGGCTGGAGAAGAGAATCCACTCCCGGAGAGGAGAAGGCGCCGGGAGGCCTCTGAGAACC
TTCCGTTTTCCTTTCCCTTTCCCTCGGCCCTCCGCCTCCTCAGAGTCAGCCCGCCTTCCCTGACCTCCGT
GACCCCGCTGGCCCCGCCCACTCCCGTCGACGTGATTCCCGCCGTGAGGTAAACGCCTGTGGAGCAGAGT
CCCGCGGAAGAGGACGGCGAGGCGAGCGGCGCGGCTGGGCCGGCTCGGGTCGGTGGCGGAGCCCTCGCGC
GTGAGAGCTTCCGGGCAGGTCTCACTCCTCCGGCGGCCCGGACGCCCGTGTCGCGCAGGCCCAAGCCGCT
TCCCTCGGCGCCGCGCCTGCCCGTGGCCGCGGCGGGTGACGCAGCCGGAACATGGGCGATGGATCCATGG
CCAAGCCTTTGTCTCAAGAAGAATCCACCCTCATTGAAAGAGCAACGGCTACAATCAACAGCATCCCCAT
CTCTGAAGACTACAGCGTCGCCAGCGCAGCTCTCTCTAGCGACGGCCGCATCTTCACTGGTGTCAATGTA
TATCATTTTACTGGGGGACCTTGCGCAGAACTCGTGGTGCTGGGCACTGCTGCTGCTGCGGCAGCTGGCA
ACCTGACTTGTATCGTCGCGATCGGAAATGAGAACAGGGGCATCTTGAGCCCCTGCGGACGGTGCCGACA
GGTTCTTCTCGATCTGCATCCTGGGATCAAAGCCATAGTGAAGGACAGTGATGGACAGCCGACGGCAGTT
GGGATTCGTGAATTGCTGCCCTCTGGTTATGTGTGGGAGGGCGCTACTAACTTCAGCCTGCTGAAGCAGG
CTGGAGACGTGGAGGAGAACCCTGGACCTGCTGCCACCGGTGGAGTGCAGGTGGAAACCATCTCCCCAGG
AGACGGGCGCACCTTCCCCAAGCGCGGCCAGACCTGCGTGGTGCACTACACCGGGATGCTTGAAGATGGA
AAGAAAGTTGATTCCTCCCGGGACAGAAACAAGCCCTTTAAGTTTATGCTAGGCAAGCAGGAGGTGATCC
GAGGCTGGGAAGAAGGGGTTGCCCAGATGAGTGTGGGTCAGAGAGCCAAACTGACTATATCTCCAGATTA
TGCCTATGGTGCCACTGGGCACCCAGGCATCATCCCACCACATGCCACTCTCGTCTTCGATGTGGAGCTT
CTAAAACTGGAAGGCGGCGACTACAAAGACCATGACGGTGATTATAAAGATCATGACATCGACTACAAGG
ATGACGATGACAAGGGCTCTGGTGGCGGCGGAAGCGCCGGTAGCATGTCGTCCGCGGTGGAGCCTCCGCC
GCCCCCGCCTCCCGAGAGCGCGCCTTCCAAGCCCTCGGCGGCGGGCGCCGGCGGGAGCAGCAGCGGCAAC
AAAGGCGGCCCCGAGGGCGGCGCGGCGCCCGCGGCTCCGTGTGCTGCGGGCTCGGGCCCCGCGGACACCG
AGATGGAGGTGAGCGCGGCCGTGCGCGGGGAGTGAGGGAGGTGGATGCTCGGCCGGCGCGTCTCCTGCTC
TTCACCTTTACCTTTTCCCCTCGGTGTAGCTAGCCTAGCCCGACCGCGGATCGCTCTTACGAAACACATG
TTCCTGATTACTGGGGCCGAGGGGACCCGTTTCCTCCATTGCCAGGCTCCCCCAGAACTCGCTCAATTTC
TCCCGATTTAGGTTTTAGTTTGCACTAAACTTTGAGGAAGGCGAGGCTAAACCGATCTCCAATTCGCTCT
ATAGTGAGTCGTATTACAATTCACTGGCCGTCGTTTTACAACGTCGTGACTGGGAAAACCCTGGCGTTAC
CCAACTTAATCGCCTTGCAGCACATCCCCCTTTCGCCAGCTGGCGTAATAGCGAAGAGGCCCGCACCGAT
CGCCCTTCCCAACAGTTGCGCAGCCTGAATGGCGAATGGAAATTGTAAGCGTTAATATTTTGTTAAAATT
CGCGTTAAATTTTTGTTAAATCAGCTCATTTTTTAACCAATAGGCCGAAATCGGCAAAATCCCTTATAAA
TCAAAAGAATAGACCGAGATAGGGT
[37 nt withheld, positions 4296-4332]
AAAGAACGTGGACTCCAACGTCAAAGG
[49 nt withheld, positions 4360-4408]
T
[91 nt withheld, positions 4410-4500]
G
[124 nt withheld, positions 4502-4625]
CAG
Features (pLannotate 1.2.2; 15 found; start..end, strand, type, name):
     24..128     +  promoter       AmpR promoter: bla
    129..989     +  CDS            AmpR: β-lactamase; bla; confers resistance to ampicillin, carbenicillin, and related antibiotics
   1160..1748    +  rep_origin     ori: high-copy-number ColE1/pMB1/pBR322/pUC origin of replication
   1931..2023    +  CDS            lacI (fragment): lac repressor; lacI; The lac repressor binds to the lac operator to inhibit transcription in E. coli. This inhibition can be relieved by adding lactose or isopropyl-β-D-thiogalactopyranoside (IPTG).
   2036..2057    +  protein_bind   CAP binding site: CAP binding activates transcription in the presence of cAMP. E. coli catabolite activator protein
   2072..2102    +  promoter       lac promoter: promoter for the E. coli lac operon
   2110..2126    +  protein_bind   lac operator: The lac repressor binds to the lac operator to inhibit transcription in E. coli. This inhibition can be relieved by adding lactose or isopropyl-β-D-thiogalactopyranoside (IPTG). lac repressor encoded by lacI
   2171..2189    +  promoter       T3 promoter: promoter for bacteriophage T3 RNA polymerase
   2201..2226    -  misc_feature   MCS (fragment): pBluescript multiple cloning site
   2657..3052    +  CDS            BSD: blasticidin S deaminase; Aspergillus terreus BSD; confers resistance to blasticidin
   3122..3442    +  CDS            DmrB: F36V mutant of FK506-binding protein FKBP12 binds synthetic ligands that do not bind wild-type FKBP
   3449..3514    +  CDS            3xFLAG: three tandem FLAG® epitope tags, followed by an enterokinase cleavage site
   3989..4006    -  promoter       T7 promoter (fragment): promoter for bacteriophage T7 RNA polymerase
   4009..4166    +  CDS            lacZα (fragment): LacZα fragment of β-galactosidase; lacZ fragment
   4197..4625    -  rep_origin     f1 ori (sequence partly withheld): f1 bacteriophage origin of replication; arrow indicates direction of (+) strand synthesis
