[The description below was written by a language model from this plasmid's Addgene catalogue record and pLannotate feature annotations shown in this document.]
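Description:
pSm5-Bsd-P2a-Fkbp-3xF-GGSG is a mouse gene-targeting donor plasmid built by Gibson assembly in a pBluescript II KS- backbone, intended to add an N-terminal tag to the endogenous Smarca5 (Snf2h) gene. It is maintained in E. coli as a high-copy plasmid through its ColE1/pUC-type origin and selected with ampicillin via the bla gene. The backbone also retains the f1 phage origin, the lac promoter/operator and lacZα remnants, and T3 and T7 promoter sequences flanking the former cloning site.

The annotated payload runs in a single orientation: a blasticidin S deaminase coding sequence, then the F36V mutant of FKBP12, then a 3xFLAG epitope. The plasmid name indicates a P2A self-cleaving peptide between the blasticidin marker and FKBP, which fits the short unannotated gap there, and a GGSG flexible linker after the FLAG tag. No mammalian promoter is annotated upstream of the marker, which suggests that the cassette is meant to be expressed from the Smarca5 locus itself after in-frame integration, so that blasticidin resistance reports correct targeting and the P2A releases the marker from FKBP-3xFLAG-Smarca5. The unannotated stretches of a few hundred base pairs on either side of the cassette presumably carry Smarca5 homology arms, although the feature table does not label them, and at 4,628 nt the plasmid is unlikely to hold the full coding sequence.

FKBP12 F36V binds synthetic ligands that wild-type FKBP does not, and it is commonly used as a ligand-inducible degradation or dimerisation handle. The record states only that this is an N-terminal tagging vector, so that application is an inference. The 3xFLAG tag allows detection and immunopurification of the tagged protein.
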