Addgene plasmid #235522: pSm5-Bsd-P2a-Fkbp-3xF-GGSG
Purpose: N-terminal tagging vector for Smarca5
Depositing lab: Brian Hendrich. Depositing organization: University of Cambridge.
Backbone
  Vector backbone: pBluescript II KS-
  Backbone size w/o insert (bp): 3000
  Vector type: Mouse Targeting
  Selectable markers: Blasticidin
Growth in bacteria
  Bacterial resistance: Ampicillin, 100 μg/mL
  Growth temperature: 37°C
  Growth strain: DH5alpha
  Copy number: High Copy
Gene/Insert
  Gene/Insert name: Smarca5
  Species: M. musculus (mouse)
  Mutation: None
  Entrez Gene: Smarca5 (a.k.a. 4933427E24Rik, D030040M08Rik, D330027N15Rik, MommeD, MommeD4, Snf, Snf2h)
  Tag / fusion protein: Bsd, FKBP, 3xFLAG (N terminal on insert)
  Cloning method: Gibson Cloning
Terms and licenses: Academic/Nonprofit Terms; Industry Terms: Not Available to Industry
How to cite: pSm5-Bsd-P2a-Fkbp-3xF-GGSG was a gift from Brian Hendrich (Addgene plasmid # 235522 ; http://n2t.net/addgene:235522 ; RRID:Addgene_235522)
